>Addgene plasmid #84015 | pUB6_EPB49 | depositor full sequence | sequence record 160535 | pUB6_EPB49 sequence 6039 bps
GACGGATCGGGAGATCTGGCCTCCGCGCCGGGTTTTGGCGCCTCCCGCGGGCGCCCCCCTCCTCACGGCG
AGCGCTGCCACGTCAGACGAAGGGCGCAGGAGCGTCCTGATCCTTCCGCCCGGACGCTCAGGACAGCGGC
CCGCTGCTCATAAGACTCGGCCTTAGAACCCCAGTATCAGCAGAAGGACATTTTAGGACGGGACTTGGGT
GACTCTAGGGCACTGGTTTTCTTTCCAGAGAGCGGAACAGGCGAGGAAAAGTAGTCCCTTCTCGGCGATT
CTGCGGAGGGATCTCCGTGGGGCGGTGAACGCCGATGATTATATAAGGACGCGCCGGGTGTGGCACAGCT
AGTTCCGTCGCAGCCGGGATTTGGGTCGCGGTTCTTGTTTGTGGATCGCTGTGATCGTCACTTGGTGAGT
AGCGGGCTGCTGGGCTGGCCGGGGCTTTCGTGGCCGCCGGGCCGCTCGGTGGGACGGAAGCGTGTGGAGA
GACCGCCAAGGGCTGTAGTCTGGGTCCGCGAGCAAGGTTGCCCTGAACTGGGGGTTGGGGGGAGCGCAGC
AAAATGGCGGCTGTTCCCGAGTCTTGAATGGAAGACGCTTGTGAGGCGGGCTGTGAGGTCGTTGAAACAA
GGTGGGGGGCATGGTGGGCGGCAAGAACCCAAGGTCTTGAGGCCTTCGCTAATGCGGGAAAGCTCTTATT
CGGGTGAGATGGGCTGGGGCACCATCTGGGGACCCTGACGTGAAGTTTGTCACTGACTGGAGAACTCGGT
TTGTCGTCTGTTGCGGGGGCGGCAGTTATGCGGTGCCGTTGGGCAGTGCACCCGTACCTTTGGGAGCGCG
CGCCCTCGTCGTGTCGTGACGTCACCCGTTCTGTTGGCTTATAATGCAGGGTGGGGCCACCTGCCGGTAG
GTGTGCGGTAGGCTTTTCTCCGTCGCAGGACGCAGGGTTCGGGCCTAGGGTAGGCTCTCCTGAATCGACA
GGCGCCGGACCTCTGGTGAGGGGAGGGATAAGTGAGGCGTCAGTTTCTTTGGTCGGTTTTATGTACCTAT
CTTCTTAAGTAGCTGAAGCTCCGGTTTTGAACTATGCGCTCGGGGTTGGCGAGTGTGTTTTGTGAAGTTT
TTTAGGCACCTTTTGAAATGTAATCATTTGGGTCAATATGTAATTTTCAGTGTTAGACTAGTAAATTGTC
CGCTAAATTCTGGCCGTTTTTGGCTTTTTTGTTAGACGAAGCTTGGTACCGAGCTCGGATCCACTAGTCC
AGTGTGGTGGAATTCTGCAGATGCCTGCAGGTGAGTGCCTCCTGGAGGGGAACAGGCAGAGCAGCAGAAG
CTGGGTCCTGGCACCCGAAAGTGTCAGGGGAAGGGGGGTGTGGGGCCACAGAGTTGCCTGGTGAAGAAGA
AGAAGCCGGGGTAAGGCTGGGAAGGTCTCCCTGCCCCGCTCTGGCTCACTGCGGCTTTGGTCTCCCCAGA
ACGGAGAGGGCCAGAGGGGGAGGATGGACCGGGGGAACTCCCTGCCCTGTGTGCTGGAGCAGAAGGTGAG
GGGCAGGGGACACAAGCGCCTGTAGCGGGGCGGGAGGCTGGGGAGATGCCAGGCAAGTGGAATGTGCTGC
GGGGTCTTCCTGGTGTTGAAGATGGGAGGGATGGCAGGGAAGTTGGGGGAGACAGAGGGCAAGATGGCAT
GAACCCCAGTGGCCTCTGCAGGTTGATGTGGGAGGCCTAGGGAGTCGAAGGACAGGATATTCTGTGAGCC
TAAGATTGCCCCTCCCCCCACCCCCAGATCTATCCCTATGAAATGCTAGTGGTGACCAACAAGGGGCGAA
CCAAGCTGCCACCGGGGGTGGATCGGATGCGGCTTGAGATCCAGCACAGTGGCGGCCGCTCGAGTCTAGA
GGGCCCTTCGAAGGTAAGCCTATCCCTAACCCTCTCCTCGGTCTCGATTCTACGCGTACCGGTCATCATC
ACCATCACCATTGAGTTTAAACCCGCTGATCAGCCTCGACTGTGCCTTCTAGTTGCCAGCCATCTGTTGT
TTGCCCCTCCCCCGTGCCTTCCTTGACCCTGGAAGGTGCCACTCCCACTGTCCTTTCCTAATAAAATGAG
GAAATTGCATCGCATTGTCTGAGTAGGTGTCATTCTATTCTGGGGGGTGGGGTGGGGCAGGACAGCAAGG
GGGAGGATTGGGAAGACAATAGCAGGCATGCTGGGGATGCGGTGGGCTCTATGGCTTCTGAGGCGGAAAG
AACCAGCTGGGGCTCTAGGGGGTATCCCC
[124 nt withheld, positions 2270-2393]
C
[32 nt withheld, positions 2395-2426]
CA
[57 nt withheld, positions 2429-2485]
A
[49 nt withheld, positions 2487-2535]
CCTTTGACGTTGGAGTCCACGTTCTTT
[37 nt withheld, positions 2563-2599]
ACCCTATCTCGGTCTATTCTTTTGATTTATAAGGGATTTTGGGGATTTCGGCCTATTGGTTAAAAAATGA
GCTGATTTAACAAAAATTTAACGCGAATTAATTCTGTGGAATGTGTGTCAGTTAGGGTGTGGAAAGTCCC
CAGGCTCCCCAGGCAGGCAGAAGTATGCAAAGCATGCATCTCAATTAGTCAGCAACCAGGTGTGGAAAGT
CCCCAGGCTCCCCAGCAGGCAGAAGTATGCAAAGCATGCATCTCAATTAGTCAGCAACCATAGTCCCGCC
CCTAACTCCGCCCATCCCGCCCCTAACTCCGCCCAGTTCCGCCCATTCTCCGCCCCATGGCTGACTAATT
TTTTTTATTTATGCAGAGGCCGAGGCCGCCTCTGCCTCTGAGCTATTCCAGAAGTAGTGAGGAGGCTTTT
TTGGAGGCCTAGGCTTTTGCAAAAAGCTCCCGGGAGCTTGTATATCCATTTTCGGATCTGATCAGCACGT
GTTGACAATTAATCATCGGCATAGTATATCGGCATAGTATAATACGACAAGGTGAGGAACTAAACCATGG
CCAAGCCTTTGTCTCAAGAAGAATCCACCCTCATTGAAAGAGCAACGGCTACAATCAACAGCATCCCCAT
CTCTGAAGACTACAGCGTCGCCAGCGCAGCTCTCTCTAGCGACGGCCGCATCTTCACTGGTGTCAATGTA
TATCATTTTACTGGGGGACCTTGTGCAGAACTCGTGGTGCTGGGCACTGCTGCTGCTGCGGCAGCTGGCA
ACCTGACTTGTATCGTCGCGATCGGAAATGAGAACAGGGGCATCTTGAGCCCCTGCGGACGGTGCCGACA
GGTGCTTCTCGATCTGCATCCTGGGATCAAAGCCATAGTGAAGGACAGTGATGGACAGCCGACGGCAGTT
GGGATTCGTGAATTGCTGCCCTCTGGTTATGTGTGGGAGGGCTAAGCACTTCGTGGCCGAGGAGCAGGAC
TGACACGTGCTACGAGATTTCGATTCCACCGCCGCCTTCTATGAAAGGTTGGGCTTCGGAATCGTTTTCC
GGGACGCCGGCTGGATGATCCTCCAGCGCGGGGATCTCATGCTGGAGTTCTTCGCCCACCCCAACTTGTT
TATTGCAGCTTATAATGGTTACAAATAAAGCAATAGCATCACAAATTTCACAAATAAAGCATTTTTTTCA
CTGCATTCTAGTTGTGGTTTGTCCAAACTCATCAATGTATCTTATCATGTCTGTATACCGTCGACCTCTA
GCTAGAGCTTGGCGTAATCATGGTCATAGCTGTTTCCTGTGTGAAATTGTTATCCGCTCACAATTCCACA
CAACATACGAGCCGGAAGCATAAAGTGTAAAGCCTGGGGTGCCTAATGAGTGAGCTAACTCACATTAATT
GCGTTGCGCTCACTGCCCGCTTTCCAGTCGGGAAACCTGTCGTGCCAGCTGCATTAATGAATCGGCCAAC
GCGCGGGGAGAGGCGGTTTGCGTATTGGGCGCTCTTCCGCTTCCTCGCTCACTGACTCGCTGCGCTCGGT
CGTTCGGCTGCGGCGAGCGGTATCAGCTCACTCAAAGGCGGTAATACGGTTATCCACAGAATCAGGGGAT
AACGCAGGAAAGAACATGTGAGCAAAAGGCCAGCAAAAGGCCAGGAACCGTAAAAAGGCCGCGTTGCTGG
CGTTTTTCCATAGGCTCCGCCCCCCTGACGAGCATCACAAAAATCGACGCTCAAGTCAGAGGTGGCGAAA
CCCGACAGGACTATAAAGATACCAGGCGTTTCCCCCTGGAAGCTCCCTCGTGCGCTCTCCTGTTCCGACC
CTGCCGCTTACCGGATACCTGTCCGCCTTTCTCCCTTCGGGAAGCGTGGCGCTTTCTCAATGCTCACGCT
GTAGGTATCTCAGTTCGGTGTAGGTCGTTCGCTCCAAGCTGGGCTGTGTGCACGAACCCCCCGTTCAGCC
CGACCGCTGCGCCTTATCCGGTAACTATCGTCTTGAGTCCAACCCGGTAAGACACGACTTATCGCCACTG
GCAGCAGCCACTGGTAACAGGATTAGCAGAGCGAGGTATGTAGGCGGTGCTACAGAGTTCTTGAAGTGGT
GGCCTAACTACGGCTACACTAGAAGGACAGTATTTGGTATCTGCGCTCTGCTGAAGCCAGTTACCTTCGG
AAAAAGAGTTGGTAGCTCTTGATCCGGCAAACAAACCACCGCTGGTAGCGGTGGTTTTTTTGTTTGCAAG
CAGCAGATTACGCGCAGAAAAAAAGGATCTCAAGAAGATCCTTTGATCTTTTCTACGGGGTCTGACGCTC
AGTGGAACGAAAACTCACGTTAAGGGATTTTGGTCATGAGATTATCAAAAAGGATCTTCACCTAGATCCT
TTTAAATTAAAAATGAAGTTTTAAATCAATCTAAAGTATATATGAGTAAACTTGGTCTGACAGTTACCAA
TGCTTAATCAGTGAGGCACCTATCTCAGCGATCTGTCTATTTCGTTCATCCATAGTTGCCTGACTCCCCG
TCGTGTAGATAACTACGATACGGGAGGGCTTACCATCTGGCCCCAGTGCTGCAATGATACCGCGAGACCC
ACGCTCACCGGCTCCAGATTTATCAGCAATAAACCAGCCAGCCGGAAGGGCCGAGCGCAGAAGTGGTCCT
GCAACTTTATCCGCCTCCATCCAGTCTATTAATTGTTGCCGGGAAGCTAGAGTAAGTAGTTCGCCAGTTA
ATAGTTTGCGCAACGTTGTTGCCATTGCTACAGGCATCGTGGTGTCACGCTCGTCGTTTGGTATGGCTTC
ATTCAGCTCCGGTTCCCAACGATCAAGGCGAGTTACATGATCCCCCATGTTGTGCAAAAAAGCGGTTAGC
TCCTTCGGTCCTCCGATCGTTGTCAGAAGTAAGTTGGCCGCAGTGTTATCACTCATGGTTATGGCAGCAC
TGCATAATTCTCTTACTGTCATGCCATCCGTAAGATGCTTTTCTGTGACTGGTGAGTACTCAACCAAGTC
ATTCTGAGAATAGTGTATGCGGCGACCGAGTTGCTCTTGCCCGGCGTCAATACGGGATAATACCGCGCCA
CATAGCAGAACTTTAAAAGTGCTCATCATTGGAAAACGTTCTTCGGGGCGAAAACTCTCAAGGATCTTAC
CGCTGTTGAGATCCAGTTCGATGTAACCCACTCGTGCACCCAACTGATCTTCAGCATCTTTTACTTTCAC
CAGCGTTTCTGGGTGAGCAAAAACAGGAAGGCAAAATGCCGCAAAAAAGGGAATAAGGGCGACACGGAAA
TGTTGAATACTCATACTCTTCCTTTTTCAATATTATTGAAGCATTTATCAGGGTTATTGTCTCATGAGCG
GATACATATTTGAATGTATTTAGAAAAATAAACAAATAGGGGTTCCGCGCACATTTCCCCGAAAAGTGCC
ACCTGACGTC
Features (pLannotate 1.2.2; 20 found; start..end, strand, type, name):
     18..1227    +  promoter       UbC promoter: human ubiquitin C promoter
   1461..1538    +  CDS            DMTN (fragment): DEMA_HUMAN - Also known as DMT, EPB49. Experimental evidence at protein level: Swiss-Prot protein existence level 1. Membrane-cytoskeleton-associated protein with F-actin-binding activity that induces F-actin bundles formation and stabilization. Its F-actin-bundling activity is reversibly regulated upon its phosphorylation by the cAMP-dependent protein kinase A (PKA). Binds to the erythrocyte membrane glucose transporter-1 SLC2A1/GLUT1, and hence stabilizes and attaches the spectrin-actin network to the erythrocytic plasma membrane. Plays a role in maintaining the functional integrity of PKA-a
   1775..1858    +  CDS            DMTN (fragment): DEMA_HUMAN - Also known as DMT, EPB49. Experimental evidence at protein level: Swiss-Prot protein existence level 1. Membrane-cytoskeleton-associated protein with F-actin-binding activity that induces F-actin bundles formation and stabilization. Its F-actin-bundling activity is reversibly regulated upon its phosphorylation by the cAMP-dependent protein kinase A (PKA). Binds to the erythrocyte membrane glucose transporter-1 SLC2A1/GLUT1, and hence stabilizes and attaches the spectrin-actin network to the erythrocytic plasma membrane. Plays a role in maintaining the functional integrity of PKA-a
   1903..1944    +  CDS            V5 tag: epitope tag from simian virus 5
   2000..2224    +  polyA_signal   bGH poly(A) signal: bovine growth hormone polyadenylation signal
   2228..2249    +  promoter       SV40 promoter (fragment): SV40 enhancer and early promoter
   2270..2698    +  rep_origin     f1 ori (sequence partly withheld): f1 bacteriophage origin of replication; arrow indicates direction of (+) strand synthesis
   2712..3042    +  promoter       SV40 promoter: SV40 enhancer and early promoter
   3090..3137    +  promoter       EM7 promoter: synthetic bacterial promoter&nbsp
   3156..3554    +  CDS            BSD: blasticidin S deaminase; Aspergillus terreus BSD; confers resistance to blasticidin
   3555..3582    +  CDS            BleoR (fragment): antibiotic-binding protein; Sh ble from Streptoalloteichus hindustanus; confers resistance to bleomycin, phleomycin, and Zeocin™
   3592..3717    +  CDS            ble (fragment): BLE_KLEPN - Experimental evidence at protein level: Swiss-Prot protein existence level 1. Binding protein with a strong affinity to the bleomycin family of antibiotics. Binds to CL990; an antimitotic-antibiotic compound. From Klebsiella pneumoniae.
   3712..3833    +  polyA_signal   SV40 poly(A) signal: SV40 polyadenylation signal
   3906..3922    -  protein_bind   lac operator: The lac repressor binds to the lac operator to inhibit transcription in E. coli. This inhibition can be relieved by adding lactose or isopropyl-β-D-thiogalactopyranoside (IPTG). lac repressor encoded by lacI
   3930..3960    -  promoter       lac promoter: promoter for the E. coli lac operon
   3975..3996    -  protein_bind   CAP binding site: CAP binding activates transcription in the presence of cAMP. E. coli catabolite activator protein
   4009..4101    -  CDS            lacI (fragment): lac repressor; lacI; The lac repressor binds to the lac operator to inhibit transcription in E. coli. This inhibition can be relieved by adding lactose or isopropyl-β-D-thiogalactopyranoside (IPTG).
   4284..4872    -  rep_origin     ori: high-copy-number ColE1/pMB1/pBR322/pUC origin of replication
   5043..5903    -  CDS            AmpR: β-lactamase; bla; confers resistance to ampicillin, carbenicillin, and related antibiotics
   5904..6008    -  promoter       AmpR promoter: bla
