[The description below was written by a language model from this plasmid's Addgene catalogue record and pLannotate feature annotations shown in this document.]
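Description:
pUB6_EPB49 is a mammalian expression plasmid built on the pUB6/V5-HisA backbone that carries a minigene from human EPB49 (now named DMTN, encoding the actin-bundling erythrocyte membrane-skeleton protein dematin) for testing a specific splicing event. The 576 bp insert, introduced by Gibson assembly, sits downstream of the human ubiquitin C promoter, which provides constitutive transcription in mammalian cells. The feature table detects two short DMTN coding fragments separated by a stretch of unannotated sequence, which is consistent with exons flanking intronic sequence as expected for a splicing minigene; the record does not specify which exons or which splice site is being examined. The backbone's V5 epitope sequence and the bovine growth hormone polyadenylation signal follow the insert, the latter terminating the minigene transcript. Whether the V5 tag is in frame with any spliced product is not stated.

In bacteria, the plasmid is propagated through a high-copy ColE1/pUC-type origin and selected with ampicillin through β-lactamase. An f1 origin is also present. A second cassette places the blasticidin S deaminase gene under tandem SV40 early and EM7 promoters with an SV40 polyadenylation signal, allowing blasticidin selection in mammalian cells or E. coli. The short bleomycin-resistance and lacI fragments annotated nearby appear to be backbone remnants rather than functional genes. Note that the deposited full sequence is 6,039 nt, which is smaller than the catalogue's stated backbone size of 9,268 bp, so that figure appears inconsistent with the sequence. The associated work concerns how U2AF1 mutations alter splice site recognition in hematological malignancies, and the construct is suited to transfection followed by analysis of minigene isoform ratios.
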