Addgene plasmid #84015: pUB6_EPB49
Purpose: EPB49 minigene to test splicing event
Depositing lab: Robert Bradley. Depositing organization: Fred Hutchinson Cancer Center. Publication: U2AF1 mutations alter splice site recognition in hematological malignancies. Ilagan JO, Ramakrishnan A, Hayes B, Murphy ME, Zebari AS, Bradley P, Bradley RK. Genome Res. 2015 Jan;25(1):14-26. doi: 10.1101/gr.181016.114. Epub 2014 Sep 29. PubMed 25267526.
Backbone
  Vector backbone: pUB6/V5-HisA
  Backbone manufacturer: Invitrogen
  Backbone size w/o insert (bp): 9268
  Vector type: Mammalian Expression
Growth in bacteria
  Bacterial resistance: Ampicillin, 100 μg/mL
  Growth temperature: 37°C
  Growth strain: DH5alpha
  Copy number: High Copy
Gene/Insert
  Gene/Insert name: EPB49
  Species: H. sapiens (human)
  Insert size (bp): 576
  Entrez Gene: DMTN (a.k.a. DMT, EPB49)
  Promoter: UB6
  Cloning method: Gibson Cloning
  Sequencing primers: 5′ TCAGTGTTAGACTAGTAAAT; 3′ TCGAAGGGCCCTCTAGACTC
Terms and licenses: Academic/Nonprofit Terms; Industry Terms: Not Available to Industry
How to cite: pUB6_EPB49 was a gift from Robert Bradley (Addgene plasmid # 84015 ; http://n2t.net/addgene:84015 ; RRID:Addgene_84015)
