>Addgene plasmid #84015 | pUB6_EPB49 | addgene partial sequence | sequence record 162677 | hUBCpro-F 5'-TGAAGCTCCGGTTTTGAACT-3'
ATGTAATCATTTGGGTCAATATGTAATTTTCAGTGTTAGACTAGTAAATTGTCCGCTAAATTCTGGCCGT
TTTTGGCTTTTTTGTTAGACGAAGCTTGGTACCGAGCTCGGATCCACTAGTCCAGTGTGGTGGAATTCTG
CAGATGCCTGCAGGTGAGTGCCTCCTGGAGGGGAACAGGCAGAGCAGCAGAAGCTGGGTCCTGGCACCCG
AAAGTGTCAGGGGAAGGGGGGTGTGGGGCCACAGAGTTGCCTGGTGAAGAAGAAGAAGCCGGGGTAAGGC
TGGGAAGGTCTCCCTGCCCCGCTCTGGCTCACTGCGGCTTTGGTCTCCCCAGAACGGAGAGGGCCAGAGG
GGGAGGATGGACCGGGGGAACTCCCTGCCCTGTGTGCTGGAGCAGAAGGTGAGGGGCAGGGGACACAAGC
GCCTGTAGCGGGGCGGGAGGCTGGGGAGATGCCAGGCAAGTGGAATGTGCTGCGGGGTCTTCCTGGTGTT
GAAGATGGGAGGGATGGCAGGGAAGTTGGGGGAGACAGAGGGCAAGATGGCATGAACCCCAGTGGCCTCT
GCAGGTTGATGTGGGAGGCCTAGGGAGTCGAAGGACAGGATATTCTGTGAGCCTAAGATTGCCCCTCCCC
CCACCCCCAGATCTATCCCTATGAAATGCTAGTGGTGACCAACAAGGGGCGAACCAAGCTGCCACCGGGG
GTGGATCGGATGCGGCTTGAGATCCAGCACAGTGGCGGCCGCTCGAGTCTAGAGGGCCCTTCGAAGGTAA
GCCTATCCCTAACCCTCTCCTCGGTCTCGATTCTACGCGTACCGGTCATCATCACCATCACCATTGAGTT
