>Addgene plasmid #84015 | pUB6_EPB49 | addgene partial sequence | sequence record 162682 | BGH-rev 5'-TAGAAGGCACAGTCGAGG-3'
ATGGTGATGGTGATGATGACCGGTACGCGTAGAATCGAGACCGAGGAGAGGGTTAGGGATAGGCTTACCT
TCGAAGGGCCCTCTAGACTCGAGCGGCCGCCACTGTGCTGGATCTCAAGCCGCATCCGATCCACCCCCGG
TGGCAGCTTGGTTCGCCCCTTGTTGGTCACCACTAGCATTTCATAGGGATAGATCTGGGGGTGGGGGGAG
GGGCAATCTTAGGCTCACAGAATATCCTGTCCTTCGACTCCCTAGGCCTCCCACATCAACCTGCAGAGGC
CACTGGGGTTCATGCCATCTTGCCCTCTGTCTCCCCCAACTTCCCTGCCATCCCTCCCATCTTCAACACC
AGGAAGACCCCGCAGCACATTCCACTTGCCTGGCATCTCCCCAGCCTCCCGCCCCGCTACAGGCGCTTGT
GTCCCCTGCCCCTCACCTTCTGCTCCAGCACACAGGGCAGGGAGTTCCCCCGGTCCATCCTCCCCCTCTG
GCCCTCTCCGTTCTGGGGAGACCAAAGCCGCAGTGAGCCAGAGCGGGGCAGGGAGACCTTCCCAGCCTTA
CCCCGGCTTCTTCTTCTTCACCAGGCAACTCTGTGGCCCCACACCCCCCTTCCCCTGACACTTTCGGGTG
CCAGGACCCAGCTTCTGCTGCTCTGCCTGTTCCCCTCCAGGAGGCACTCACCTGCAGGCATCTGCAGAAT
TCCACCACACTGGACTAGTGGATCCGAGCTCGGTACCAAGCTTCGTCTAACAAAAAAGCCAA
